>Addgene plasmid #239633 | pXYB162 | addgene full sequence | sequence record 477063 | Addgene NGS Result
GTCAAGAGTCCCCCGTGTTCTCTCCAAATGAAATGAACTTCCTTATATAGAGGAAGGGTCTTGCGAAGGA
TAGTGGGATTGTGCGTCATCCCTTACGTCAGTGGAGATATCACATCAATCCACTTGCTTTGAAGACGTGG
TTGGAACGTCTTCTTTTTCCACGATGCTCCTCGTGGGTGGGGGTCCATCTTTGGGACCACTGTCGGCAGA
GGCATCTTCAACGATGGCCTTTCCTTTATCGCAATGATGGCATTTGTAGGAGCCACCTTCCTTTTCCACT
ATCTTCACAATAAAGTGACAGATAGCTGGGCAATGGAATCCGAGGAGGTTTCCGGATATTACCCTTTGTT
GAAAAGTCTCAATTGCCCTTTGGTCTTCTGAGACTGTATCTTTGATATTTTTGGAGTAGACAAGTGTGTC
GTGCTCCACCATGTTGACGAAGATTTTCTTCTTGTCATTGAGTCGTAAGAGACTCTGTATGAACTGTTCG
CCAGTCTTTACGGCGAGTTCTGTTAGGTCCTCTATTTGAATCTTTGACTCCATGAAGCTAAACTGAAGGC
GGGAAACGACAATCTGATCCAAGCTCAAGCTGCTCTAGCATTCGCCATTCAGGCTGCGCAACTGTTGGGA
AGGGCGATCGGTGCGGGCCTCTTCGCTATTACGCCAGCTGGCGAAAGGGGGATGTGCTGCAAGGCGATTA
AGTTGGGTAACGCCAGGGTTTTCCCAGTCACGACGTTGTAAAACGACGGCCAGTGCCAAGCTTGCATGCC
TGCAGGTCCCCAGATTAGCCTTTTCAATTTCAGAAAGAATGCTAACCCACAGATGGTTAGAGAGGCTTAC
GCAGCAGGTCTCATCAAGACGATCTACCCGAGCAATAATCTCCAGGAAATCAAATACCTTCCCAAGAAGG
TTAAAGATGCAGTCAAAAGATTCAGGACTAACTGCATCAAGAACACAGAGAAAGATATATTTCTCAAGAT
CAGAAGTACTATTCCAGTATGGACGATTCAAGGCTTGCTTCACAAACCAAGGCAAGTAATAGAGATTGGA
GTCTCTAAAAAGGTAGTTCCCACTGAATCAAAGGCCATGGAGTCAAAGATTCAAATAGAGGACCTAACAG
AACTCGCCGTAAAGACTGGCGAACAGTTCATACAGAGTCTCTTACGACTCAATGACAAGAAGAAAATCTT
CGTCAACATGGTGGAGCACGACACACTTGTCTACTCCAAAAATATCAAAGATACAGTCTCAGAAGACCAA
AGGGCAATTGAGACTTTTCAACAAAGGGTAATATCCGGAAACCTCCTCGGATTCCATTGCCCAGCTATCT
GTCACTTTATTGTGAAGATAGTGGAAAAGGAAGGTGGCTCCTACAAATGCCATCATTGCGATAAAGGAAA
GGCCATCGTTGAAGATGCCTCTGCCGACAGTGGTCCCAAAGATGGACCCCCACCCACGAGGAGCATCGTG
GAAAAAGAAGACGTTCCAACCACGTCTTCAAAGCAAGTGGATTGATGTGATATCTCCACTGACGTAAGGG
ATGACGCACAATCCCACTATCCTTCGCAAGACCCTTCCTCTATATAAGGAAGTTCATTTCATTTGGAGAG
AACACGGGGGACTCAAACATTACTCATTCACAAAACCATCTTAAAGCAACTACACAAGTCTTGAAATTTT
CTCATATTTTCTATTTACTATATAAACTTTTAATCAAATCAAGATTAAAGTTAATTAAATGAGCAAAGGA
GAAGAACTTTTCACTGGAGTTGTCCCAATTCTTGTTGAATTAGATGGTGATGTTAATGGGCACAAATTTT
CTGTCCGTGGAGAGGGTGAAGGTGATGCTACAAACGGAAAACTCACCCTTAAATTTATTTGCACTACTGG
AAAACTACCTGTTCCGTGGCCAACACTTGTCACTACTCTGACCTAAATAGCAATATTTACCTTTGGGTCA
AAAAGTTATCAGGCATGCACCTGGTAGCTAGTCTTTAAACCAATAGATTGCATCGGTTTAAAAGGCAAGA
CCGTCAAATTGCGGGAAAGGGGTCAACAGCCGTTCAGTACCAAGTCTCAGGGGAAACTTTGAGATGGCCT
TGCAAAGGGTATGGTAATAAGCTGACGGACATGGTCCTAACCACGCAGCCAAGTCCTAAGTCAACAGATC
TTCTGTTGATATGGATGCAGTTCACAGACTAAATGTCGGTCGGGGAAGATGTATTCTTCTCATAAGATAT
AGTCGGACCTCTCCTTAATGGGAGCTAGCGGATGAAGTGATGCAACACTGGAGCCGCTGGGAACTAATTT
GTATGCGAAAGTATATTGATTAGTTTTGGAGTACTCGATGGTGTTCAATGCTTTTCCCGTTATCCGGATC
ACATGAAACGGCATGACTTTTTCAAGAGTGCCATGCCCGAAGGTTATGTACAGGAACGCACTATATCTTT
CAAAGATGACGGGACCTACAAGACGCGTGCTGAAGTCAAGTTTGAAGGTGATACCCTTGTTAATCGTATC
GAGTTAAAGGGTATTGATTTTAAAGAAGATGGAAACATTCTTGGACACAAACTCGAGTACAACTTTAACT
CACACAATGTATACATCACGGCAGACAAACAAAAGAATGGAATCAAAGCTAACTTCAAAATTCGCCACAA
CGTTGAAGATGGTTCCGTTCAACTAGCAGACCATTATCAACAAAATACTCCAATTGGCGATGGCCCTGTC
CTTTTACCAGACAACCATTACCTGTCGACACAATCTGTCCTTTCGAAAGATCCCAACGAAAAGCGTGACC
ACATGGTCCTTCTTGAGTTTGTAACTGCTGCTGGGATTACACATGGCATGGATGAGCTCTACAAAGGAAG
CGGAGCTACTAACTTCAGCCTGCTGAAGCAGGCTGGAGACGTGGAGGAGAACCCTGGACCTATGACAACC
TTCAAAATCGAGTCCCGGATCCACGGCAACCTCAACGGGGAGAAGTTCGAGTTGGTTGGAGGTGGAGTAG
GTGAGGAGGGTCGCCTCGAGATTGAGATGAAGACTAAAGATAAACCACTGGCATTCTCTCCCTTCCTGCT
GACCACTTGCATGGGTTACGGGTTCTACCACTTCGCCAGCTTCCCAAAGGGGATTAAGAACATCTATCTT
CATGCTGCAACGAACGGAGGTTACACCAACACCAGGAAGGAGATCTATGAAGACGGCGGCATCTTGGAGG
TCAACTTCCGTTACACTTACGAGTTCAACAAGATCATCGGTGACGTCGAGTGCATTGGACATGGATTCCC
AAGTCAGAGTCCGATCTTCAAGGACACGATCGTGAAGAGTTGTCCCACGGTGGACCTGATGTTGCCAATG
TCCGGGAACATCATCGCCAGCTCCTACGCTTACGCCTTCCAACTGAAGGACGGCTCTTTCTACACGGCAG
AAGTCAAGAACAACATAGACTTCAAGAATCCAATCCACGAGTCCTTCTCGAAGTCAGGGCCCATGTTCAC
CCACAGACGTGTCGAGGAGACTCTCACCAAGGAGAACCTTGCCATAGTGGAGTACCAGCAGGTTTTCAAC
AGCGCCCCAAGAGACATGTAGATATGAAGATGAAGATGAAATATTTGGTGTGTCAAATAAAAAGCTTGTG
TGCTTAAGTTTGTGTTTTTTTCTTGGCTTGTTGTGTTATGAATTTGTGGCTTTTTCTAATATTAAATGAA
TGTAAGATCTCATTATAATGAATAAACAAATGTTTCTATAATCCATTGTGAATGTTTTGTTGGATCTCTT
CTGCAGCATATAACTACTGTATGTGCTATGGTATGGACTATGGAATATGATTAAAGATAAGATGGGCTCA
TAGAGTAAAACGAGGCGAGGGACCTATAAACCTCCCTTCATCATGCTATTTCATGATCTATTTTATAAAA
TAAAGATGTAGAAAAAAGTAAGCGTAATAACCGCAAAACAAATGATTTAAAACATGGCACATAATGAGGA
GATTAAGTTCGGTTTACGTTTATTTTAGTACTAATTGTAACGTGAGACTACGTATCGGGAATCGCCTAAT
TAAAGCATTAATGCGAACCTGATTAGATTCACCGACCCTCCTATCGTGTCGACCTTTCTGTTTCTTAGAA
TTTTTTGGTAGTCTATGTACTAATAATGTCAGCTTCGTATTTATTTCATAAGCAATTTGCATTTGCAATT
TGTTTTTTACTTTTATTTTTATTGTATTGTGGAATGTGGACTCGTACCAACATGAAGTTATATACCACCA
AAAAAATTACAGTTAGTCAAAAGATTCACGAGTGAGAGCTACTTATGATTGTCTTTTACGTATATGTCTA
ATTGTCTATTTGCTCAATAATCTTTGTACTTTCTTTTGTCGTTGATAAAATCACAAAGTTCCAAAAGTAA
TCGAATGATTTGCTTTTAAGAAAAGAAGAGCTCAATAATTCAACATATATCTGTACACAATTACCGCCTT
TGAGTGAGCTCTAGATGCCACCTGACGTCTAAGAAGAATTCGTAATCATGGTCATAGCTGTTTCCTGTGT
GAAATTGTTATCCGCTCACAATTCCACACAACATACGAGCCGGAAGCATAAAGTGTAAAGCCTGGGGTGC
CTAATGAGTGAGCTAACTCACATTAATTGCGTTGCGCTCACTGCCCGCTTTCCAGTCGGGAAACCTGTCG
TGCCAGCTGCATTAATGAATCGGCCAACGCGCGGGGAGAGGCGGTTTGCGTATTGGCTAGAGCAGCTTGC
CAACATGGTGGAGCACGACACTCTCGTCTACTCCAAGAATATCAAAGATACAGTCTCAGAAGACCAAAGG
GCTATTGAGACTTTTCAACAAAGGGTAATATCGGGAAACCTCCTCGGATTCCATTGCCCAGCTATCTGTC
ACTTCATCAAAAGGACAGTAGAAAAGGAAGGTGGCACCTACAAATGCCATCATTGCGATAAAGGAAAGGC
TATCGTTCAAGATGCCTCTGCCGACAGTGGTCCCAAAGATGGACCCCCACCCACGAGGAGCATCGTGGAA
AAAGAAGACGTTCCAACCACGTCTTCAAAGCAAGTGGATTGATGTGAACATGGTGGAGCACGACACTCTC
GTCTACTCCAAGAATATCAAAGATACAGTCTCAGAAGACCAAAGGGCTATTGAGACTTTTCAACAAAGGG
TAATATCGGGAAACCTCCTCGGATTCCATTGCCCAGCTATCTGTCACTTCATCAAAAGGACAGTAGAAAA
GGAAGGTGGCACCTACAAATGCCATCATTGCGATAAAGGAAAGGCTATCGTTCAAGATGCCTCTGCCGAC
AGTGGTCCCAAAGATGGACCCCCACCCACGAGGAGCATCGTGGAAAAAGAAGACGTTCCAACCACGTCTT
CAAAGCAAGTGGATTGATGTGATATCTCCACTGACGTAAGGGATGACGCACAATCCCACTATCCTTCGCA
AGACCCTTCCTCTATATAAGGAAGTTCATTTCATTTGGAGAGGACACGCTGAAATCACCAGTCTCTCTCT
ACAAATCTATCTCTCTCGAGCTTTCGCAGATCCCGGGGGGCAATGAGATATGGGGATTGAACAAGATGGA
TTGCACGCAGGTTCTCCGGCCGCTTGGGTGGAGAGGCTATTCGGCTATGACTGGGCACAACAGACAATCG
GCTGCTCTGATGCCGCCGTGTTCCGGCTGTCAGCGCAGGGGCGCCCGGTTCTTTTTGTCAAGACCGACCT
GTCCGGTGCCCTGAATGAACTCCAGGACGAGGCAGCGCGGCTATCGTGGCTGGCCACGACGGGCGTTCCT
TGCGCAGCTGTGCTCGACGTTGTCACTGAAGCGGGAAGGGACTGGCTGCTATTGGGCGAAGTGCCGGGGC
AGGATCTCCTGTCATCTCACCTTGCTCCTGCCGAGAAAGTATCCATCATGGCTGATGCAATGCGGCGGCT
GCATACGCTTGATCCGGCTACCTGCCCATTCGACCACCAAGCGAAACATCGCATCGAGCGAGCACGTACT
CGGATGGAAGCCGGTCTTGTCGATCAGGATGATCTGGACGAAGAGCATCAGGGGCTCGCGCCAGCCGAAC
TGTTCGCCAGGCTCAAGGCGCGCATGCCCGACGGCGAGGATCTCGTCGTGACACATGGCGATGCCTGCTT
GCCGAATATCATGGTGGAAAATGGCCGCTTTTCTGGATTCATCGACTGTGGCCGGCTGGGTGTGGCGGAC
CGCTATCAGGACATAGCGTTGGCTACCCGTGATATTGCTGAAGAGCTTGGCGGCGAATGGGCTGACCGCT
TCCTCGTGCTTTACGGTATCGCCGCTCCCGATTCGCAGCGCATCGCCTTCTATCGCCTTCTTGACGAGTT
CTTCTGAAGTAGATGCCGACCGGATCTGTCGATCGACAAGCTCGAGTTTCTCCATAATAATGTGTGAGTA
GTTCCCAGATAAGGGAATTAGGGTTCCTATAGGGTTTCGCTCATGTGTTGAGCATATAAGAAACCCTTAG
TATGTATTTGTATTTGTAAAATACTTCTATCAATAAAATTTCTAATTCCTAAAACCAAAATCCAGTACTA
AAATCCAGATCCCCCGAATTAATTCGGCGTTAATTCAGTACATTAAAAACGTCCGCAATGTGTTATTAAG
TTGTCTAAGCGTCAATTTGTTTACACCACAATATATCCTGCCACCAGCCAGCCAACAGCTCCCCGACCGG
CAGCTCGGCACAAAATCACCACTCGATACAGGCAGCCCATCAGTCCGGGACGGCGTCAGCGGGAGAGCCG
TTGTAAGGCGGCAGACTTTGCTCATGTTACCGATGCTATTCGGAAGAACGGCAACTAAGCTGCCGGGTTT
GAAACACGGATGATCTCGCGGAGGGTAGCATGTTGATTGTAACGATGACAGAGCGTTGCTGCCTGTGATC
ACCGCGGTTTCAAAATCGGCTCCGTCGATACTATGTTATACGCCAACTTTGAAAACAACTTTGAAAAAGC
TGTTTTCTGGTATTTAAGGTTTTAGAATGCAAGGAACAGTGAATTGGAGTTCGTCTTGTTATAATTAGCT
TCTTGGGGTATCTTTAAATACTGTAGAAAAGAGGAAGGAAATAATAAATGGCTAAAATGAGAATATCACC
GGAATTGAAAAAACTGATCGAAAAATACCGCTGCGTAAAAGATACGGAAGGAATGTCTCCTGCTAAGGTA
TATAAGCTGGTGGGAGAAAATGAAAACCTATATTTAAAAATGACGGACAGCCGGTATAAAGGGACCACCT
ATGATGTGGAACGGGAAAAGGACATGATGCTATGGCTGGAAGGAAAGCTGCCTGTTCCAAAGGTCCTGCA
CTTTGAACGGCATGATGGCTGGAGCAATCTGCTCATGAGTGAGGCCGATGGCGTCCTTTGCTCGGAAGAG
TATGAAGATGAACAAAGCCCTGAAAAGATTATCGAGCTGTATGCGGAGTGCATCAGGCTCTTTCACTCCA
TCGACATATCGGATTGTCCCTATACGAATAGCTTAGACAGCCGCTTAGCCGAATTGGATTACTTACTGAA
TAACGATCTGGCCGATGTGGATTGCGAAAACTGGGAAGAAGACACTCCATTTAAAGATCCGCGCGAGCTG
TATGATTTTTTAAAGACGGAAAAGCCCGAAGAGGAACTTGTCTTTTCCCACGGCGACCTGGGAGACAGCA
ACATCTTTGTGAAAGATGGCAAAGTAAGTGGCTTTATTGATCTTGGGAGAAGCGGCAGGGCGGACAAGTG
GTATGACATTGCCTTCTGCGTCCGGTCGATCAGGGAGGATATCGGGGAAGAACAGTATGTCGAGCTATTT
TTTGACTTACTGGGGATCAAGCCTGATTGGGAGAAAATAAAATATTATATTTTACTGGATGAATTGTTTT
AGTACCTAGAATGCATGACCAAAATCCCTTAACGTGAGTTTTCGTTCCACTGAGCGTCAGACCCCGTAGA
AAAGATCAAAGGATCTTCTTGAGATCCTTTTTTTCTGCGCGTAATCTGCTGCTTGCAAACAAAAAAACCA
CCGCTACCAGCGGTGGTTTGTTTGCCGGATCAAGAGCTACCAACTCTTTTTCCGAAGGTAACTGGCTTCA
GCAGAGCGCAGATACCAAATACTGTCCTTCTAGTGTAGCCGTAGTTAGGCCACCACTTCAAGAACTCTGT
AGCACCGCCTACATACCTCGCTCTGCTAATCCTGTTACCAGTGGCTGCTGCCAGTGGCGATAAGTCGTGT
CTTACCGGGTTGGACTCAAGACGATAGTTACCGGATAAGGCGCAGCGGTCGGGCTGAACGGGGGGTTCGT
GCACACAGCCCAGCTTGGAGCGAACGACCTACACCGAACTGAGATACCTACAGCGTGAGCTATGAGAAAG
CGCCACGCTTCCCGAAGGGAGAAAGGCGGACAGGTATCCGGTAAGCGGCAGGGTCGGAACAGGAGAGCGC
ACGAGGGAGCTTCCAGGGGGAAACGCCTGGTATCTTTATAGTCCTGTCGGGTTTCGCCACCTCTGACTTG
AGCGTCGATTTTTGTGATGCTCGTCAGGGGGGCGGAGCCTATGGAAAAACGCCAGCAACGCGGCCTTTTT
ACGGTTCCTGGCCTTTTGCTGGCCTTTTGCTCACATGTTCTTTCCTGCGTTATCCCCTGATTCTGTGGAT
AACCGTATTACCGCCTTTGAGTGAGCTGATACCGCTCGCCGCAGCCGAACGACCGAGCGCAGCGAGTCAG
TGAGCGAGGAAGCGGAAGAGCGCCTGATGCGGTATTTTCTCCTTACGCATCTGTGCGGTATTTCACACCG
CATATGGTGCACTCTCAGTACAATCTGCTCTGATGCCGCATAGTTAAGCCAGTATACACTCCGCTATCGC
TACGTGACTGGGTCATGGCTGCGCCCCGACACCCGCCAACACCCGCTGACGCGCCCTGACGGGCTTGTCT
GCTCCCGGCATCCGCTTACAGACAAGCTGTGACCGTCTCCGGGAGCTGCATGTGTCAGAGGTTTTCACCG
TCATCACCGAAACGCGCGAGGCAGGGTGCCTTGATGTGGGCGCCGGCGGTCGAGTGGCGACGGCGCGGCT
TGTCCGCGCCCTGGTAGATTGCCTGGCCGTAGGCCAGCCATTTTTGAGCGGCCAGCGGCCGCGATAGGCC
GACGCGAAGCGGCGGGGCGTAGGGAGCGCAGCGACCGAAGGGTAGGCGCTTTTTGCAGCTCTTCGGCTGT
GCGCTGGCCAGACAGTTATGCACAGGCCAGGCGGGTTTTAAGAGTTTTAATAAGTTTTAAAGAGTTTTAG
GCGGAAAAATCGCCTTTTTTCTCTTTTATATCAGTCACTTACATGTGTGACCGGTTCCCAATGTACGGCT
TTGGGTTCCCAATGTACGGGTTCCGGTTCCCAATGTACGGCTTTGGGTTCCCAATGTACGTGCTATCCAC
AGGAAAGAGACCTTTTCGACCTTTTTCCCCTGCTAGGGCAATTTGCCCTAGCATCTGCTCCGTACATTAG
GAACCGGCGGATGCTTCGCCCTCGATCAGGTTGCGGTAGCGCATGACTAGGATCGGGCCAGCCTGCCCCG
CCTCCTCCTTCAAATCGTACTCCGGCAGGTCATTTGACCCGATCAGCTTGCGCACGGTGAAACAGAACTT
CTTGAACTCTCCGGCGCTGCCACTGCGTTCGTAGATCGTCTTGAACAACCATCTGGCTTCTGCCTTGCCT
GCGGCGCGGCGTGCCAGGCGGTAGAGAAAACGGCCGATGCCGGGATCGATCAAAAAGTAATCGGGGTGAA
CCGTCAGCACGTCCGGGTTCTTGCCTTCTGTGATCTCGCGGTACATCCAATCAGCTAGCTCGATCTCGAT
GTACTCCGGCCGCCCGGTTTCGCTCTTTACGATCTTGTAGCGGCTAATCAAGGCTTCACCCTCGGATACC
GTCACCAGGCGGCCGTTCTTGGCCTTCTTCGTACGCTGCATGGCAACGTGCGTGGTGTTTAACCGAATGC
AGGTTTCTACCAGGTCGTCTTTCTGCTTTCCGCCATCGGCTCGCCGGCAGAACTTGAGTACGTCCGCAAC
GTGTGGACGGAACACGCGGCCGGGCTTGTCTCCCTTCCCTTCCCGGTATCGGTTCATGGATTCGGTTAGA
TGGGAAACCGCCATCAGTACCAGGTCGTAATCCCACACACTGGCCATGCCGGCCGGCCCTGCGGAAACCT
CTACGTGCCCGTCTGGAAGCTCGTAGCGGATCACCTCGCCAGCTCGTCGGTCACGCTTCGACAGACGGAA
AACGGCCACGTCCATGATGCTGCGACTATCGCGGGTGCCCACGTCATAGAGCATCGGAACGAAAAAATCT
GGTTGCTCGTCGCCCTTGGGCGGCTTCCTAATCGACGGCGCACCGGCTGCCGGCGGTTGCCGGGATTCTT
TGCGGATTCGATCAGCGGCCGCTTGCCACGATTCACCGGGGCGTGCTTCTGCCTCGATGCGTTGCCGCTG
GGCGGCCTGCGCGGCCTTCAACTTCTCCACCAGGTCATCACCCAGCGCCGCGCCGATTTGTACCGGGCCG
GATGGTTTGCGACCGCTCACGCCGATTCCTCGGGCTTGGGGGTTCCAGTGCCATTGCAGGGCCGGCAGGC
AACCCAGCCGCTTACGCCTGGCCAACCGCCCGTTCCTCCACACATGGGGCATTCCACGGCGTCGGTGCCT
GGTTGTTCTTGATTTTCCATGCCGCCTCCTTTAGCCGCTAAAATTCATCTACTCATTTATTCATTTGCTC
ATTTACTCTGGTAGCTGCGCGATGTATTCAGATAGCAGCTCGGTAATGGTCTTGCCTTGGCGTACCGCGT
ACATCTTCAGCTTGGTGTGATCCTCCGCCGGCAACTGAAAGTTGACCCGCTTCATGGCTGGCGTGTCTGC
CAGGCTGGCCAACGTTGCAGCCTTGCTGCTGCGTGCGCTCGGACGGCCGGCACTTAGCGTGTTTGTGCTT
TTGCTCATTTTCTCTTTACCTCATTAACTCAAATGAGTTTTGATTTAATTTCAGCGGCCAGCGCCTGGAC
CTCGCGGGCAGCGTCGCCCTCGGGTTCTGATTCAAGAACGGTTGTGCCGGCGGCGGCAGTGCCTGGGTAG
CTCACGCGCTGCGTGATACGGGACTCAAGAATGGGCAGCTCGTACCCGGCCAGCGCCTCGGCAACCTCAC
CGCCGATGCGCGTGCCTTTGATCGCCCGCGACACGACAAAGGCCGCTTGTAGCCTTCCATCCGTGACCTC
AATGCGCTGCTTAACCAGCTCCACCAGGTCGGCGGTGGCCCATATGTCGTAAGGGCTTGGCTGCACCGGA
ATCAGCACGAAGTCGGCTGCCTTGATCGCGGACACAGCCAAGTCCGCCGCCTGGGGCGCTCCGTCGATCA
CTACGAAGTCGCGCCGGCCGATGGCCTTCACGTCGCGGTCAATCGTCGGGCGGTCGATGCCGACAACGGT
TAGCGGTTGATCTTCCCGCACGGCCGCCCAATCGCGGGCACTGCCCTGGGGATCGGAATCGACTAACAGA
ACATCGGCCCCGGCGAGTTGCAGGGCGCGGGCTAGATGGGTTGCGATGGTCGTCTTGCCTGACCCGCCTT
TCTGGTTAAGTACAGCGATAACCTTCATGCGTTCCCCTTGCGTATTTGTTTATTTACTCATCGCATCATA
TACGCAGCGACCGCATGACGCAAGCTGTTTTACTCAAATACACATCACCTTTTTAGACGGCGGCGCTCGG
TTTCTTCAGCGGCCAAGCTGGCCGGCCAGGCCGCCAGCTTGGCATCAGACAAACCGGCCAGGATTTCATG
CAGCCGCACGGTTGAGACGTGCGCGGGCGGCTCGAACACGTACCCGGCCGCGATCATCTCCGCCTCGATC
TCTTCGGTAATGAAAAACGGTTCGTCCTGGCCGTCCTGGTGCGGTTTCATGCTTGTTCCTCTTGGCGTTC
ATTCTCGGCGGCCGCCAGGGCGTCGGCCTCGGTCAATGCGTCCTCACGGAAGGCACCGCGCCGCCTGGCC
TCGGTGGGCGTCACTTCCTCGCTGCGCTCAAGTGCGCGGTACAGGGTCGAGCGATGCACGCCAAGCAGTG
CAGCCGCCTCTTTCACGGTGCGGCCTTCCTGGTCGATCAGCTCGCGGGCGTGCGCGATCTGTGCCGGGGT
GAGGGTAGGGCGGGGGCCAAACTTCACGCCTCGGGCCTTGGCGGCCTCGCGCCCGCTCCGGGTGCGGTCG
ATGATTAGGGAACGCTCGAACTCGGCAATGCCGGCGAACACGGTCAACACCATGCGGCCGGCCGGCGTGG
TGGTGTCGGCCCACGGCTCTGCCAGGCTACGCAGGCCCGCGCCGGCCTCCTGGATGCGCTCGGCAATGTC
CAGTAGGTCGCGGGTGCTGCGGGCCAGGCGGTCTAGCCTGGTCACTGTCACAACGTCGCCAGGGCGTAGG
TGGTCAAGCATCCTGGCCAGCTCCGGGCGGTCGCGCCTGGTGCCGGTGATCTTCTCGGAAAACAGCTTGG
TGCAGCCGGCCGCGTGCAGTTCGGCCCGTTGGTTGGTCAAGTCCTGGTCGTCGGTGCTGACGCGGGCATA
GCCCAGCAGGCCAGCGGCGGCGCTCTTGTTCATGGCGTAATGTCTCCGGTTCTAGTCGCAAGTATTCTAC
TTTATGCGACTAAAACACGCGACAAGAAAACGCCAGGAAAAGGGCAGGGCGGCAGCCTGTCGCGTAACTT
AGGACTTGTGCGACATGTCGTTTTCAGAAGACGGCTGCACTGAACGTCAGAAGCCGACTGCACTATAGCA
GCGGAGGGGTTGGATCAAAGTACTTTGATCCCGAGGGGAACCCTGTGGTTGGCATGCACATACAAATGGA
CGAACGGATAAACCTTTTCACGCCCTTTTAAATATCCGATTATTCTAATAAACGCTCTTTTCTCTTAGGT
TTACCCGCCAATATATCCTGTCAAACACTGATAGTTTAATTCCCGATCTAGTAACATAGATGACACCGCG
CGCGATAATTTATCCTAGTTTGCGCGCTATATTTTGTTTTCTATCGCGTATTAAATGTATAATTGCGGGA
CTCTAATCATAAAAACCCATCTCATAAATAACGTCATGCATTACATGTTAATTATTACATGCTTAACGTA
ATTCAACAGAAATTATATGATAATCATCGCAAGACCGGCAACAGGATTCAATCTTAAGAAACTTTATTGC
CAAATGTTTGAACGATCGGGGAAATTCGAGCTGGTCACCAATTCACACGTGATGGTGATGGTGATGGCTA
GCGTTCTTGTAGCCGAAATCTGGAATGTTGGTCCAGCGCTCGCGAAAGACGTGCGCGGCGAGCTTCGGCT
TGCGGTCACGAGTGAACACGCCCTTCTTGTTTCCTTGGACGCGCATCACGCCCTGAGAGGTCGCGAAGTC
CGCGAAGTTCCACGCTTGCTCACCCACGAAGTTCTCAAACTCATCGAACACGACGTGGTTCGCCTGGTAG
TACTCGACTTGATATTCCTCGGTGAACATCACTGGATCAATGTCGTGAAAGCCCGCAACGGTGTCTGCGC
CGTACTCAGTGATCATGATCGGCTTTCCTGGGCAACGCTTGTTCCACGCGTGAAATTCCTGGCGGAGATG
GACTTTGGCCGCTTCGAGATCACCGCCATCGAAGTACCATCCGTTATAGCGATTGAGCGCGATGACGTCA
ATCAGTTCGGCGACTTTGTCCGTCTCCGGGGTAGCCATCACAAACAGCACGATCGTGACCGGACGCTTCT
GTGGGTCGAGTTCCTTGGTCAGCTCCACCAACGGCTTGAAGTACTCGTACGCGCCCTCTTCCTCAGTCGC
CGCCTCGTTGGCGATGCTCCACATCACGACGCTTGGATGGTTCTTGTCACGAGACACCAGTTCACGGAGA
ACGTCTTGATGGTGCTCAAACGTCCGAATCTTCTCCCAGGTACTGACGCGCTCGCTGCCTTCGCCGAGTC
CCGTGGTGGCCATGAAGTTGAGGTGCACGCCAACTGCCGGAGTCTCGTCGATCACGACCAGACCCTCGCG
ATCCGCAAGACGCATCAACTCTTCAGAGTACGGATAGTGTGCGGTCCGGAAGCTGTTGGCGCCGATCCAT
TTGAGGATATTGAAATCCATCACATTGCTCGCTTCGTTAAAGCCACGGCCGTTGATAGGAGTGTCCTCAT
GTTTGCCAAAGCCCTTGAAGTAGAACGGTTTGTTGTTGATGAGGAACTTGCCGTCGTTGACTTCCACGGT
CCGCACGCCGAACGGCTCTTCATAGACATCGATGGTCAGTCCGTCGTTCACCAGTTCCACTTTGATCTGG
TAGAGATACGTGTTCAGTGGTTCCCAGAGGATGACATTCGGAATCTCCACGTTACCGCTCAGGCCCTCGG
TGCTTGCGACCACTTTGCCTTCCTCATCCACGACCGACACTTTCACGGTCTCGGCTTTGCCTTGAAAGTC
CACCGTATAGGTCACAGTCCCGGTTGGGCCATTGAAGTCGGTCACAACCGAGATGTCCTCGACGTACGTA
AACGGGGTCGTGTAGATTTTCACCGGACGGTGCAGGCCTGCATAGTTGAAGAAGTCGAAGTTCGGCTTGT
TACGAATGACTTTTCCGAGGCCCTCTTCGTGGCGCTCGCTGTACAGCCCCACCGGGAGGGTGCTATCGTC
GAGGATGTTGTCCACGGCGACGGTGACGCGATTCATGCCATCACGCAGCGAGTTGTTGATTTCCGCTTCG
AATGGCAGGAATCCGCCCTTGTGCTCCACGACCAGCTCACCATTGACATAGACAATTGCTTTGTGAGTTG
CAGAGCCGAAGCGGAGCACGATACGCTGATCCTTCAGATAGGCCGGCACCGTGAACTCACGTTCGTACCA
GACATATCCGATATGGTTGCGGATTTCCTTGGTCACGCCAATGTCATTGTAACTGCTTGGGACGGCCATA
CTAATAGTGTCGGTCAGCTTGCTTTCGTACCACTTCTCTTCCAGTCCTTTCCCGTAGTCCAGCTTGAAGT
TCCAGACGCCATTGAGGTCGAAGACGCCACGGGTCTCGGTGTTGATCGGGTACAGACTAGTTCGTCGGTT
CTGTAACTATCATCATCATCATAGACACACGAAATAAAGTAATCAGATTATCAGTTAAAGCTATGTAATA
TTTACACCATAACCAATCAATTAAAAAATAGATCAGTTTAAAGAAAGATCAAAGCTCAAAAAAATAAAAA
GAGAAAAGGGTCCTAACCAAGAAAATGAAGGAGAAAAACTAGAAATTTACCCTCAGATCTACCATG
Features (pLannotate 1.2.2; 29 found; start..end, strand, type, name):
     20..361     -  promoter       CaMV 35S promoter: strong constitutive promoter from cauliflower mosaic virus
    601..755     -  CDS            lacZα (fragment): LacZα fragment of β-galactosidase; lacZ fragment
    758..778     -  misc_feature   MCS (fragment): pUC18/19 multiple cloning site
   1269..1610    +  promoter       CaMV 35S promoter: strong constitutive promoter from cauliflower mosaic virus
   1742..1969    +  CDS            EYFP-Q69K (fragment): EYFP-Q69K is a basic (constitutively fluorescent) green/yellow fluorescent protein published in 1999, derived from Aequorea victoria. It has moderate acid sensitivity.
   1924..2265    +  ncRNA          Intron gpI: Accession: RF00028 - Group I catalytic intron
   2348..2865    +  CDS            superfolder GFP (fragment): GFP variant that folds robustly even when fused to poorly folded proteins (Pédelacq et al., 2006)
   3090..3113    +  CDS            CopGFP (fragment): green fluorescent protein 2 from Pontellina plumata, also known as ppluGFP2 (Shagin et al., 2004)
   3593..3841    +  terminator     HSP terminator: efficient transcription terminator from the Arabidopsis thaliana heat shock protein 18.2 gene (Nagaya et al., 2010)
   4553..4575    -  protein_bind   lac operator (fragment): The lac repressor binds to the lac operator to inhibit transcription in E. coli. This inhibition can be relieved by adding lactose or isopropyl-β-D-thiogalactopyranoside (IPTG). lac repressor encoded by lacI
   4579..4609    -  promoter       lac promoter: promoter for the E. coli lac operon
   4624..4645    -  protein_bind   CAP binding site: CAP binding activates transcription in the presence of cAMP. E. coli catabolite activator protein
   4658..4746    -  CDS            lacI (fragment): lac repressor; lacI; The lac repressor binds to the lac operator to inhibit transcription in E. coli. This inhibition can be relieved by adding lactose or isopropyl-β-D-thiogalactopyranoside (IPTG).
   4836..5512    +  promoter       CaMV 35S promoter (enhanced): cauliflower mosaic virus 35S promoter with a duplicated enhancer region
   5585..6377    +  CDS            NeoR/KanR (fragment): aminoglycoside phosphotransferase from Tn5; aph(3')-II (or nptII); confers resistance to neomycin, kanamycin, and G418 (Geneticin®)
   6417..6591    +  polyA_signal   CaMV poly(A) signal: cauliflower mosaic virus polyadenylation signal
   6669..6693    -  misc_feature   LB T-DNA repeat: left border repeat from nopaline C58 T-DNA
   7118..7912    +  CDS            KanR: aminoglycoside phosphotransferase; aphA-3; confers resistance to kanamycin
   7999..8587    +  rep_origin     ori: high-copy-number ColE1/pMB1/pBR322/pUC origin of replication
   8773..8913    -  misc_feature   bom: basis of mobility region from pBR322
   9015..9054    -  CDS            rop (fragment): Rop protein, which maintains plasmids at low copy number; rop
   9257..9451    -  rep_origin     pVS1 oriV: origin of replication for the Pseudomonas plasmid pVS1 (Heeb et al., 2000)
   9517..10590   -  CDS            pVS1 RepA: replication protein from the Pseudomonas plasmid pVS1 (Heeb et al., 2000)
  11019..11648   -  CDS            pVS1 StaA: stability protein from the Pseudomonas plasmid pVS1 (Heeb et al., 2000)
  12208..12609   -  CDS            Y4CG_SINFN (fragment): Protein inferred from homology: Swiss-Prot protein existence level 3. From Sinorhizobium fredii (strain NBRC 101917 / NGR234).
  12949..12973   -  misc_feature   RB T-DNA repeat: right border repeat from nopaline C58 T-DNA
  12995..13247   -  terminator     NOS terminator: nopaline synthase terminator and poly(A) signal
  13279..13296   -  CDS            7xHis (fragment): 6xHis affinity tag
  13303..15325   -  CDS            GUSPlus™: β-glucuronidase codon-optimized Staphylococcus gusA gene with a catalase intron to ensure expression in plants but not bacteria
