[The description below was written by a language model from this plasmid's Addgene catalogue record and pLannotate feature annotations shown in this document.]
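Description:
pXYB162 is a 15.3 kb plant binary vector built on pCAMBIA1305.1 for Agrobacterium-mediated T-DNA delivery and classed under plant expression and synthetic biology. It carries a ColE1/pBR322-type origin with the bom mobilisation region for propagation in E. coli, and the pVS1 oriV, RepA and StaA functions for replication and stable maintenance in Agrobacterium. Bacterial selection is by kanamycin through the aphA-3 gene on the backbone. Nopaline-type left and right border repeats delimit the transferred region.

The main payload is a reporter cassette driven by a CaMV 35S promoter and closed by the Arabidopsis HSP18.2 terminator. According to the insert name, an N-terminal portion of superfolder GFP (the name's "Y66" presumably refers to the chromophore tyrosine) is separated from the C-terminal portion by a ribozyme. The annotation supports this layout, showing a short GFP-family fragment, a group I catalytic intron and then a larger sfGFP fragment. Self-splicing of the intron from the transcript would be expected to join the two halves into an intact sfGFP reading frame. Downstream, a T2A peptide links GFPuv, so both proteins would come from one transcript. T2A and GFPuv are not annotated by name, and the brief CopGFP hit in that region is probably a spurious match.

The T-DNA also holds an enhanced 35S promoter driving an nptII (NeoR/KanR) gene with the CaMV poly(A) signal, which would allow kanamycin-type selection in plants. A second 35S promoter drives the intron-containing, His-tagged GUSPlus reporter with a NOS terminator, alongside lacZα/MCS remnants. The associated work concerns a split ribozyme system for plant RNA imaging and genetic engineering. The record does not state this construct's exact role in that work.
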