Addgene plasmid #239633: pXYB162
Purpose: Ribozyme split sfGFP linked with GFPuv via T2A expression
Depositing lab: Xiaohan Yang. Depositing organization: Oak Ridge National Laboratory. Publication: A split ribozyme system for in vivo plant RNA imaging and genetic engineering. Liu Y, Rajput R, Islam MT, Valle ID, Yao T, Agrawal R, Boone BA, Eckert CA, Abraham PE, Chen JG, Tuskan GA, Yang X. Plant Biotechnol J. 2025 May;23(5):1640-1649. doi: 10.1111/pbi.14612. Epub 2025 Feb 7. PubMed 39919021.
Backbone
  Vector backbone: pCAMBIA1305.1
  Vector type: Plant Expression, Synthetic Biology
Growth in bacteria
  Bacterial resistance: Kanamycin, 50 μg/mL
  Growth temperature: 37°C
  Growth strain: EPI300
  Copy number: Unknown
Gene/Insert
  Gene/Insert name: sfGFPn_Y66-Ribozyme-2nd_sfGFPc-T2A-GFPuv
Terms and licenses: Academic/Nonprofit Terms; Industry Terms: Not Available to Industry
How to cite: pXYB162 was a gift from Xiaohan Yang (Addgene plasmid # 239633 ; http://n2t.net/addgene:239633 ; RRID:Addgene_239633)
